Addgene plasmid #54787: iRFP-N1
Purpose: (Empty Backbone) Localization: N1 Cloning Vector, Excitation: 690, Emission: 713
Depositing lab: Michael Davidson & Vladislav Verkhusha. Depositing organization: Florida State University, Tallahassee. Publication: Bright and stable near-infrared fluorescent protein for in vivo imaging. Filonov GS, Piatkevich KD, Ting LM, Zhang J, Kim K, Verkhusha VV. Nat Biotechnol. 2011 Jul 17. doi: 10.1038/nbt.1918. PubMed 21765402.
Backbone
  Vector backbone: iRFP-N1
  Backbone size (bp): 4750
  Vector type: Mammalian Expression
  Selectable markers: Neomycin (select with G418)
  Tag / fusion protein: iRFP (C terminal on backbone)
Growth in bacteria
  Bacterial resistance: Kanamycin, 50 μg/mL
  Growth temperature: 37°C
  Growth strain: DH5alpha
  Copy number: High Copy
Gene/Insert
  Gene/Insert name: None
  Tag / fusion protein: iRFP (C terminal on backbone)
Terms and licenses: Academic/Nonprofit Terms; Industry Terms
Depositor comments: Excitation = 690; Emission = 713. Codon usage for iRFP is different than the original Nature Biotechnology paper (PMID 21765402).
How to cite: iRFP-N1 was a gift from Michael Davidson & Vladislav Verkhusha (Addgene plasmid # 54787 ; http://n2t.net/addgene:54787 ; RRID:Addgene_54787)
