[The description below was written by a language model from this plasmid's Addgene catalogue record.]
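Description:
iRFP-N1 is an empty mammalian expression backbone of about 4.75 kb, designed for making fusions to the near-infrared fluorescent protein iRFP. It follows the "N1" cloning vector layout: the fluorescent protein coding sequence sits on the backbone downstream of the cloning site, so a gene of interest inserted in frame is expressed with iRFP attached to its C terminus. No insert is present in the deposited plasmid. In bacteria it is maintained as a high-copy plasmid under kanamycin selection. In mammalian cells, the neomycin resistance marker allows stable transfectants to be selected with G418. The record does not include a feature table. It therefore does not state the promoter driving the fusion cassette, the origin of replication, the polyadenylation signals or the composition of the multiple cloning site.

The reporter has an excitation maximum of 690 nm and an emission maximum of 713 nm, which places it in the near-infrared window. At these wavelengths tissue absorbance and autofluorescence are low, which is why iRFP was developed as a bright and stable probe for in vivo imaging. It is also spectrally well separated from common green and red fluorescent proteins, which makes it useful in multicolour experiments. The depositors note that the codon usage of the iRFP sequence in this plasmid differs from that of the originally published version, which matters when designing primers or comparing sequences. Typical uses are building C-terminally iRFP-tagged proteins for localisation studies and expressing them transiently or stably in mammalian cells.
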