>Addgene plasmid #54787 | iRFP-N1 | addgene partial sequence | sequence record 90708 | CMV-F 5'-CGCAAATGGGCGGTAGGCGTG-3'
TAGTGAACCGTCAGATCCGCTAGCGCTACCGGACTCAGATCTCGAGCTCAAGCTTCGAATTCTGCAGTCG
ACGGTACCGCGGGCCCGGGATCCACCGGTCGCCACCATGGCGGAAGGATCTGTCGCCAGGCAGCCTGACC
TCTTGACCTGCGACGATGAGCCGATCCATATCCCCGGTGCCATCCAACCGCATGGACTGCTGCTCGCCCT
CGCCGCCGACATGACGATCGTTGCCGGCAGCGACAACCTTCCCGAACTCACCGGACTGGCGATCGGCGCC
CTGATCGGCCGCTCTGCGGCCGATGTCTTCGACTCGGAGACGCACAACCGTCTGACGATCGCCTTGGCCG
AGCCTGGCGCGGCCGTCGGAGCACCGATCACTGTCGGCTTCACGATGCGAAAGGACGCAGGCTTCATCGG
CTCCTGGCATCGCCATGATCAGCTCATCTTCCTGGAATTGGAGCCTCCCCAGCGGGACGTCGCCGAGCCG
CAGGCGTTCTTCCGCCGCACCAACAGCGCCATCCGCCGCCTGCAGGCCGCCGAAACCTTGGAAAGCGCCT
GCGCCGCCGCGGCGCAAGAGGTGCGGAAGATTACCGGCTTCGATCGGGTGATGATCTATCGCTTCGCCTC
CGACTTCAGCGGCGAAGTGATCGCAGAGGATCGGTGCGCCGAGGTCGAGTCAAAACTAGGCCTGCACTAT
CCTGCCTCAACCGTGCCGGCGCAGGCCCGTCGGCTCTATACCATCAACCCGGTACGGATCATTCCCGATA
TCAATTATCGGCCGGTGCCGGTCACCCCAGACCTCAATCCGGTCACCGGGCGGCCGA
